Addgene plasmid #99673: dSp-VP64-p65(100-261)-RTA(125-190)
Purpose: Expresses dSp Cas9 fused to combination of truncated activation domains
Depositing lab: George Church. Publication: Rational design of a compact CRISPR-Cas9 activator for AAV-mediated delivery. Vora S, Cheng J, Xiao R, VanDusen NJ, Quintino L, Pu WT, Vandenberghe LH, Chavez A, Church G. bioRxiv 2018. 298620 10.1101/298620.
Backbone
  Vector backbone: pBR322
  Vector type: Mammalian Expression
Growth in bacteria
  Bacterial resistance: Ampicillin, 100 μg/mL
  Growth temperature: 37°C
  Growth strain: DH5alpha
  Copy number: Low Copy
Gene/Insert
  Gene/Insert name: dCas9
  Species: Synthetic
  Mutation: dead Cas9
  Tag / fusion protein: VP64-p65(101-261)-RTA(125-190) (C terminal on insert)
  Cloning method: Restriction Enzyme; 5′ cloning site unknown (unknown if destroyed); 3′ cloning site unknown (unknown if destroyed)
Terms and licenses: Academic/Nonprofit Terms; Industry Terms: Not Available to Industry
Depositor comments: Please visit https://doi.org/10.1101/298620 for bioRxiv preprint.
How to cite: dSp-VP64-p65(100-261)-RTA(125-190) was a gift from George Church (Addgene plasmid # 99673 ; http://n2t.net/addgene:99673 ; RRID:Addgene_99673)
