[The description below was written by a language model from this plasmid's Addgene catalogue record, the feature table of its GenBank file and pLannotate feature annotations shown in this document.]
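Description:
dSp-VP64-p65(100-261)-RTA(125-190) is an 8,278 bp mammalian expression plasmid that encodes a nuclease-dead Streptococcus pyogenes Cas9 fused at its C terminus to a shortened version of the tripartite VPR transcriptional activator. The backbone is listed as pBR322. It is propagated in E. coli through a ColE1/pMB1-type origin and selected with ampicillin via the bla gene under its own promoter. The catalogue describes it as low copy, although the origin feature is annotated generically as a high-copy ColE1/pUC-family ori. No mammalian selection marker is annotated.

Expression is driven by the human cytomegalovirus immediate-early enhancer and promoter, followed by a Kozak consensus and the Cas9m4 coding sequence. This variant carries the D10A, D839A, H840A and N863A substitutions, so it retains guide RNA-directed DNA binding but cannot cut. Downstream and in frame come an SV40 nuclear localisation signal, the VP64 tetramer of the minimal VP16 activation domain, a second SV40 NLS, a fragment of the human RelA/p65 activation domain and a fragment of the Epstein-Barr virus Rta activation domain. The Rta segment is detected only in the automated annotation, not in the GenBank table. The transcript ends at an HSV thymidine kinase polyadenylation signal. The name gives the p65 segment as residues 100-261, while the tag field says 101-261. The two feature tables describe the same sequence offset by 60 bases.

No guide RNA cassette is present, so a guide must be supplied separately to direct the activator to a target promoter. The plasmid comes from a study that truncated activation domains to design a compact Cas9 activator suited to AAV delivery, but it carries no annotated AAV ITRs itself.
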