LOCUS       Exported 8278 bp ds-DNA circular SYN 12-MAY-2021
DEFINITION  Expresses dSp Cas9 fused to combination of truncated activation
            domains.
ACCESSION   .
VERSION     .
KEYWORDS    dSp-VP64-p65(100-261)-RTA(125-190)
SOURCE      synthetic DNA construct
  ORGANISM  synthetic DNA construct
REFERENCE   1 (bases 1 to 8278)
  TITLE     Church Lab CRISPR plasmids 2017
REFERENCE   2 (bases 1 to 8278)
  AUTHORS   .
  TITLE     Direct Submission
  JOURNAL   Exported May 12, 2021 from SnapGene Server 1.1.58
            http://www.snapgene.com
FEATURES             Location/Qualifiers
     source          1..8278
                     /organism="synthetic DNA construct"
                     /mol_type="other DNA"
     enhancer        110..489
                     /label=CMV enhancer
                     /note="human cytomegalovirus immediate early enhancer"
     promoter        490..693
                     /label=CMV promoter
                     /note="human cytomegalovirus (CMV) immediate early
                     promoter"
     primer_bind     644..664
                     /label=CMV-F
                     /note="Human CMV immediate early promoter, forward primer"
     primer_bind     690..714
                     /label=LNCX
                     /note="Human CMV promoter, forward primer"
     regulatory      802..811
                     /regulatory_class="other"
                     /note="vertebrate consensus sequence for strong initiation
                     of translation (Kozak, 1987)"
     CDS             808..4911
                     /codon_start=1
                     /product="catalytically dead mutant of the Cas9
                     endonuclease from the Streptococcus pyogenes Type II
                     CRISPR/Cas system"
                     /label=Cas9m4
                     /note="RNA-guided DNA-binding protein that lacks
                     endonuclease activity due to the mutations D10A, D839A,
                     H840A, and N863A (Mali et al., 2013)"
                     /translation="MDKKYSIGLAIGTNSVGWAVITDEYKVPSKKFKVLGNTDRHSIKK
                     NLIGALLFDSGETAEATRLKRTARRRYTRRKNRICYLQEIFSNEMAKVDDSFFHRLEES
                     FLVEEDKKHERHPIFGNIVDEVAYHEKYPTIYHLRKKLVDSTDKADLRLIYLALAHMIK
                     FRGHFLIEGDLNPDNSDVDKLFIQLVQTYNQLFEENPINASGVDAKAILSARLSKSRRL
                     ENLIAQLPGEKKNGLFGNLIALSLGLTPNFKSNFDLAEDAKLQLSKDTYDDDLDNLLAQ
                     IGDQYADLFLAAKNLSDAILLSDILRVNTEITKAPLSASMIKRYDEHHQDLTLLKALVR
                     QQLPEKYKEIFFDQSKNGYAGYIDGGASQEEFYKFIKPILEKMDGTEELLVKLNREDLL
                     RKQRTFDNGSIPHQIHLGELHAILRRQEDFYPFLKDNREKIEKILTFRIPYYVGPLARG
                     NSRFAWMTRKSEETITPWNFEEVVDKGASAQSFIERMTNFDKNLPNEKVLPKHSLLYEY
                     FTVYNELTKVKYVTEGMRKPAFLSGEQKKAIVDLLFKTNRKVTVKQLKEDYFKKIECFD
                     SVEISGVEDRFNASLGTYHDLLKIIKDKDFLDNEENEDILEDIVLTLTLFEDREMIEER
                     LKTYAHLFDDKVMKQLKRRRYTGWGRLSRKLINGIRDKQSGKTILDFLKSDGFANRNFM
                     QLIHDDSLTFKEDIQKAQVSGQGDSLHEHIANLAGSPAIKKGILQTVKVVDELVKVMGR
                     HKPENIVIEMARENQTTQKGQKNSRERMKRIEEGIKELGSQILKEHPVENTQLQNEKLY
                     LYYLQNGRDMYVDQELDINRLSDYDVAAIVPQSFLKDDSIDNKVLTRSDKARGKSDNVP
                     SEEVVKKMKNYWRQLLNAKLITQRKFDNLTKAERGGLSELDKAGFIKRQLVETRQITKH
                     VAQILDSRMNTKYDENDKLIREVKVITLKSKLVSDFRKDFQFYKVREINNYHHAHDAYL
                     NAVVGTALIKKYPKLESEFVYGDYKVYDVRKMIAKSEQEIGKATAKYFFYSNIMNFFKT
                     EITLANGEIRKRPLIETNGETGEIVWDKGRDFATVRKVLSMPQVNIVKKTEVQTGGFSK
                     ESILPKRNSDKLIARKKDWDPKKYGGFDSPTVAYSVLVVAKVEKGKSKKLKSVKELLGI
                     TIMERSSFEKNPIDFLEAKGYKEVKKDLIIKLPKYSLFELENGRKRMLASAGELQKGNE
                     LALPSKYVNFLYLASHYEKLKGSPEDNEQKQLFVEQHKHYLDEIIEQISEFSKRVILAD
                     ANLDKVLSAYNKHRDKPIREQAENIIHLFTLTNLGAPAAFKYFDTTIDRKRYTSTKEVL
                     DATLIHQSITGLYETRIDLSQLGGD"
     CDS             4924..4944
                     /codon_start=1
                     /product="nuclear localization signal of SV40 (simian virus
                     40) large T antigen"
                     /label=SV40 NLS
                     /translation="PKKKRKV"
     CDS             4999..5148
                     /codon_start=1
                     /product="tetrameric repeat of the minimal activation
                     domain of herpes simplex virus VP16 (Beerli et al., 1998)"
                     /label=VP64
                     /translation="DALDDFDLDMLGSDALDDFDLDMLGSDALDDFDLDMLGSDALDDF
                     DLDML"
     CDS             5173..5193
                     /codon_start=1
                     /product="nuclear localization signal of SV40 (simian virus
                     40) large T antigen"
                     /label=SV40 NLS
                     /translation="PKKKRKV"
     CDS             5353..5709
                     /codon_start=1
                     /product="transcriptional activation domain of human RelA,
                     also known as p65 (O'Shea and Perkins, 2008)"
                     /label=RelA (p65) AD
                     /translation="PTQAGEGTLSEALLQLQFDDEDLGALLGNSTDPAVFTDLASVDNS
                     EFQQLLNQGIPVAPHTTEPMLMEYPEAITRLVTGAQRPPDPAPAPLGAPGLPNGLLSGD
                     EDFSSIADMDFSALL"
     primer_bind     complement(5992..6011)
                     /label=TK-pA-R
                     /note="Thymidine kinase polyA, reverse primer"
     polyA_signal    6036..6084
                     /label=HSV TK poly(A) signal
                     /note="herpes simplex virus thymidine kinase
                     polyadenylation signal (Cole and Stacy, 1985)"
     rep_origin      complement(6398..6986)
                     /direction=LEFT
                     /label=ori
                     /note="high-copy-number ColE1/pMB1/pBR322/pUC origin of
                     replication"
     primer_bind     complement(6478..6497)
                     /label=pBR322ori-F
                     /note="pBR322 origin, forward primer"
     CDS             complement(7157..8017)
                     /codon_start=1
                     /gene="bla"
                     /product="beta-lactamase"
                     /label=AmpR
                     /note="confers resistance to ampicillin, carbenicillin, and
                     related antibiotics"
                     /translation="MSIQHFRVALIPFFAAFCLPVFAHPETLVKVKDAEDQLGARVGYI
                     ELDLNSGKILESFRPEERFPMMSTFKVLLCGAVLSRIDAGQEQLGRRIHYSQNDLVEYS
                     PVTEKHLTDGMTVRELCSAAITMSDNTAANLLLTTIGGPKELTAFLHNMGDHVTRLDRW
                     EPELNEAIPNDERDTTMPVAMATTLRKLLTGELLTLASRQQLIDWMEADKVAGPLLRSA
                     LPAGWFIADKSGAGERGSRGIIAALGPDGKPSRIVVIYTTGSQATMDERNRQIAEIGAS
                     LIKHW"
     primer_bind     7780..7799
                     /label=Amp-R
                     /note="Ampicillin resistance gene, reverse primer"
     promoter        complement(8018..8122)
                     /gene="bla"
                     /label=AmpR promoter
     primer_bind     complement(8197..8216)
                     /label=pRS-marker
                     /note="pRS vectors, use to sequence yeast selectable
                     marker"
ORIGIN
        1 aaaatttaag ctacaacaag gcaaggcttg accgacaatt gcatgaagaa tctgcttagg
       61 gttaggcgtt ttgcgctgct tcgcgatgta cgggccagat atacgcgttg acattgatta
      121 ttgactagtt attaatagta atcaattacg gggtcattag ttcatagccc atatatggag
      181 ttccgcgtta cataacttac ggtaaatggc ccgcctggct gaccgcccaa cgacccccgc
      241 ccattgacgt caataatgac gtatgttccc atagtaacgc caatagggac tttccattga
      301 cgtcaatggg tggagtattt acggtaaact gcccacttgg cagtacatca agtgtatcat
      361 atgccaagta cgccccctat tgacgtcaat gacggtaaat ggcccgcctg gcattatgcc
      421 cagtacatga ccttatggga ctttcctact tggcagtaca tctacgtatt agtcatcgct
      481 attaccatgg tgatgcggtt ttggcagtac atcaatgggc gtggatagcg gtttgactca
      541 cggggatttc caagtctcca ccccattgac gtcaatggga gtttgttttg gcaccaaaat
      601 caacgggact ttccaaaatg tcgtaacaac tccgccccat tgacgcaaat gggcggtagg
      661 cgtgtacggt gggaggtcta tataagcaga gctcgtttag tgaaccgtca gatcgcctgg
      721 agacgccatc cacgctgttt tgacctccat agaagacacc gggaccgatc cagcctccgg
      781 actctagagg atcgaaccct tgccaccatg gacaagaagt actccattgg gctcgctatc
      841 ggcacaaaca gcgtcggctg ggccgtcatt acggacgagt acaaggtgcc gagcaaaaaa
      901 ttcaaagttc tgggcaatac cgatcgccac agcataaaga agaacctcat tggcgccctc
      961 ctgttcgact ccggggagac ggccgaagcc acgcggctca aaagaacagc acggcgcaga
     1021 tatacccgca gaaagaatcg gatctgctac ctgcaggaga tctttagtaa tgagatggct
     1081 aaggtggatg actctttctt ccataggctg gaggagtcct ttttggtgga ggaggataaa
     1141 aagcacgagc gccacccaat ctttggcaat atcgtggacg aggtggcgta ccatgaaaag
     1201 tacccaacca tatatcatct gaggaagaag cttgtagaca gtactgataa ggctgacttg
     1261 cggttgatct atctcgcgct ggcgcatatg atcaaatttc ggggacactt cctcatcgag
     1321 ggggacctga acccagacaa cagcgatgtc gacaaactct ttatccaact ggttcagact
     1381 tacaatcagc ttttcgaaga gaacccgatc aacgcatccg gagttgacgc caaagcaatc
     1441 ctgagcgcta ggctgtccaa atcccggcgg ctcgaaaacc tcatcgcaca gctccctggg
     1501 gagaagaaga acggcctgtt tggtaatctt atcgccctgt cactcgggct gacccccaac
     1561 tttaaatcta acttcgacct ggccgaagat gccaagcttc aactgagcaa agacacctac
     1621 gatgatgatc tcgacaatct gctggcccag atcggcgacc agtacgcaga cctttttttg
     1681 gcggcaaaga acctgtcaga cgccattctg ctgagtgata ttctgcgagt gaacacggag
     1741 atcaccaaag ctccgctgag cgctagtatg atcaagcgct atgatgagca ccaccaagac
     1801 ttgactttgc tgaaggccct tgtcagacag caactgcctg agaagtacaa ggaaattttc
     1861 ttcgatcagt ctaaaaatgg ctacgccgga tacattgacg gcggagcaag ccaggaggaa
     1921 ttttacaaat ttattaagcc catcttggaa aaaatggacg gcaccgagga gctgctggta
     1981 aagcttaaca gagaagatct gttgcgcaaa cagcgcactt tcgacaatgg aagcatcccc
     2041 caccagattc acctgggcga actgcacgct atcctcaggc ggcaagagga tttctacccc
     2101 tttttgaaag ataacaggga aaagattgag aaaatcctca catttcggat accctactat
     2161 gtaggccccc tcgcccgggg aaattccaga ttcgcgtgga tgactcgcaa atcagaagag
     2221 accatcactc cctggaactt cgaggaagtc gtggataagg gggcctctgc ccagtccttc
     2281 atcgaaagga tgactaactt tgataaaaat ctgcctaacg aaaaggtgct tcctaaacac
     2341 tctctgctgt acgagtactt cacagtttat aacgagctca ccaaggtcaa atacgtcaca
     2401 gaagggatga gaaagccagc attcctgtct ggagagcaga agaaagctat cgtggacctc
     2461 ctcttcaaga cgaaccggaa agttaccgtg aaacagctca aagaagacta tttcaaaaag
     2521 attgaatgtt tcgactctgt tgaaatcagc ggagtggagg atcgcttcaa cgcatccctg
     2581 ggaacgtatc acgatctcct gaaaatcatt aaagacaagg acttcctgga caatgaggag
     2641 aacgaggaca ttcttgagga cattgtcctc acccttacgt tgtttgaaga tagggagatg
     2701 attgaagaac gcttgaaaac ttacgctcat ctcttcgacg acaaagtcat gaaacagctc
     2761 aagaggcgcc gatatacagg atgggggcgg ctgtcaagaa aactgatcaa tgggatccga
     2821 gacaagcaga gtggaaagac aatcctggat tttcttaagt ccgatggatt tgccaaccgg
     2881 aacttcatgc agttgatcca tgatgactct ctcaccttta aggaggacat ccagaaagca
     2941 caagtttctg gccaggggga cagtcttcac gagcacatcg ctaatcttgc aggtagccca
     3001 gctatcaaaa agggaatact gcagaccgtt aaggtcgtgg atgaactcgt caaagtaatg
     3061 ggaaggcata agcccgagaa tatcgttatc gagatggccc gagagaacca aactacccag
     3121 aagggacaga agaacagtag ggaaaggatg aagaggattg aagagggtat aaaagaactg
     3181 gggtcccaaa tccttaagga acacccagtt gaaaacaccc agcttcagaa tgagaagctc
     3241 tacctgtact acctgcagaa cggcagggac atgtacgtgg atcaggaact ggacatcaat
     3301 cggctctccg actacgacgt ggctgctatc gtgccccagt cttttctcaa agatgattct
     3361 attgataata aagtgttgac aagatccgat aaagctagag ggaagagtga taacgtcccc
     3421 tcagaagaag ttgtcaagaa aatgaaaaat tattggcggc agctgctgaa cgccaaactg
     3481 atcacacaac ggaagttcga taatctgact aaggctgaac gaggtggcct gtctgagttg
     3541 gataaagccg gcttcatcaa aaggcagctt gttgagacac gccagatcac caagcacgtg
     3601 gcccaaattc tcgattcacg catgaacacc aagtacgatg aaaatgacaa actgattcga
     3661 gaggtgaaag ttattactct gaagtctaag ctggtctcag atttcagaaa ggactttcag
     3721 ttttataagg tgagagagat caacaattac caccatgcgc atgatgccta cctgaatgca
     3781 gtggtaggca ctgcacttat caaaaaatat cccaagcttg aatctgaatt tgtttacgga
     3841 gactataaag tgtacgatgt taggaaaatg atcgcaaagt ctgagcagga aataggcaag
     3901 gccaccgcta agtacttctt ttacagcaat attatgaatt ttttcaagac cgagattaca
     3961 ctggccaatg gagagattcg gaagcgacca cttatcgaaa caaacggaga aacaggagaa
     4021 atcgtgtggg acaagggtag ggatttcgcg acagtccgga aggtcctgtc catgccgcag
     4081 gtgaacatcg ttaaaaagac cgaagtacag accggaggct tctccaagga aagtatcctc
     4141 ccgaaaagga acagcgacaa gctgatcgca cgcaaaaaag attgggaccc caagaaatac
     4201 ggcggattcg attctcctac agtcgcttac agtgtactgg ttgtggccaa agtggagaaa
     4261 gggaagtcta aaaaactcaa aagcgtcaag gaactgctgg gcatcacaat catggagcga
     4321 tcaagcttcg aaaaaaaccc catcgacttt ctcgaggcga aaggatataa agaggtcaaa
     4381 aaagacctca tcattaagct tcccaagtac tctctctttg agcttgaaaa cggccggaaa
     4441 cgaatgctcg ctagtgcggg cgagctgcag aaaggtaacg agctggcact gccctctaaa
     4501 tacgttaatt tcttgtatct ggccagccac tatgaaaagc tcaaagggtc tcccgaagat
     4561 aatgagcaga agcagctgtt cgtggaacaa cacaaacact accttgatga gatcatcgag
     4621 caaataagcg aattctccaa aagagtgatc ctcgccgacg ctaacctcga taaggtgctt
     4681 tctgcttaca ataagcacag ggataagccc atcagggagc aggcagaaaa cattatccac
     4741 ttgtttactc tgaccaactt gggcgcgcct gcagccttca agtacttcga caccaccata
     4801 gacagaaagc ggtacacctc tacaaaggag gtcctggacg ccacactgat tcatcagtca
     4861 attacggggc tctatgaaac aagaatcgac ctctctcagc tcggtggaga cagcagggct
     4921 gaccccaaga agaagaggaa ggtgagtggt ggaggaagtg gcgggtcagg gtcggaggcc
     4981 agcggttccg gacgggctga cgcattggac gattttgatc tggatatgct gggaagtgac
     5041 gccctcgatg attttgacct tgacatgctt ggttcggatg cccttgatga ctttgacctc
     5101 gacatgctcg gcagtgacgc ccttgatgat ttcgacctgg acatgctgat taactctaga
     5161 agttccggat ctccgaaaaa gaaacgcaaa gttggttcgg gaggtggttc gggtggctct
     5221 ggatcagtgc tgcctcaggc tcctgctcct gcaccagctc cagccatggt gtctgcactg
     5281 gctcaggcac cagcacccgt gcctgtgctg gctcctggac ctccacaggc tgtggctcca
     5341 ccagccccta aacctacaca ggccggcgag ggcacactgt ctgaagctct gctgcagctg
     5401 cagttcgacg acgaggatct gggagccctg ctgggaaaca gcaccgatcc tgccgtgttc
     5461 accgacctgg ccagcgtgga caacagcgag ttccagcagc tgctgaacca gggcatccct
     5521 gtggcccctc acaccaccga gcccatgctg atggaatacc ccgaggccat cacccggctc
     5581 gtgacaggcg ctcagaggcc tcctgatcca gctcctgccc ctctgggagc accaggcctg
     5641 cctaatggac tgctgtctgg cgacgaggac ttcagctcta tcgccgatat ggatttctca
     5701 gccttgctgt caggcggtgg tagtggtggg agcggtagtg acctttccca tccgccccca
     5761 aggggccatc tggatgagct gacaaccaca cttgagtcca tgaccgagga tctgaacctg
     5821 gactcacccc tgaccccgga attgaacgag attctggata ccttcctgaa cgacgagtgc
     5881 ctcttgcatg ccatgcatat cagcacagga ctgtccatct tcgacacatc tctgttttag
     5941 aagaattcga tccctaccgg ttagtaatga gtttaaacgg gggaggctaa ctgaaacacg
     6001 gaaggagaca ataccggaag gaacccgcgc tatgacggca ataaaaagac agaataaaac
     6061 gcacgggtgt tgggtcgttt gttcataaac gcggggttcg gtcccagggc tggcactctg
     6121 tcgatacccc accgagaccc cattggggcc aatacgcccg cgtttcttcc ttttccccac
     6181 cccacccccc aagttcgggt gaaggcccag ggctcgcagc caacgtcggg gcggcaggcc
     6241 ctccatagtc ggtcgttcgg ctgcggcgag cggtatcagc tcactcaaag gcggtaatac
     6301 ggttatccac agaatcaggg gataacgcag gaaagaacat gtgagcaaaa ggccagcaaa
     6361 aggccaggaa ccgtaaaaag gccgcgttgc tggcgttttt ccataggctc cgcccccctg
     6421 acgagcatca caaaaatcga cgctcaagtc agaggtggcg aaacccgaca ggactataaa
     6481 gataccaggc gtttccccct ggaagctccc tcgtgcgctc tcctgttccg accctgccgc
     6541 ttaccggata cctgtccgcc tttctccctt cgggaagcgt ggcgctttct catagctcac
     6601 gctgtaggta tctcagttcg gtgtaggtcg ttcgctccaa gctgggctgt gtgcacgaac
     6661 cccccgttca gcccgaccgc tgcgccttat ccggtaacta tcgtcttgag tccaacccgg
     6721 taagacacga cttatcgcca ctggcagcag ccactggtaa caggattagc agagcgaggt
     6781 atgtaggcgg tgctacagag ttcttgaagt ggtggcctaa ctacggctac actagaagaa
     6841 cagtatttgg tatctgcgct ctgctgaagc cagttacctt cggaaaaaga gttggtagct
     6901 cttgatccgg caaacaaacc accgctggta gcggtggttt ttttgtttgc aagcagcaga
     6961 ttacgcgcag aaaaaaagga tctcaagaag atcctttgat cttttctacg gggtctgacg
     7021 ctcagtggaa cgaaaactca cgttaaggga ttttggtcat gagattatca aaaaggatct
     7081 tcacctagat ccttttaaat taaaaatgaa gttttaaatc aatctaaagt atatatgagt
     7141 aaacttggtc tgacagttac caatgcttaa tcagtgaggc acctatctca gcgatctgtc
     7201 tatttcgttc atccatagtt gcctgactcc ccgtcgtgta gataactacg atacgggagg
     7261 gcttaccatc tggccccagt gctgcaatga taccgcgaga cccacgctca ccggctccag
     7321 atttatcagc aataaaccag ccagccggaa gggccgagcg cagaagtggt cctgcaactt
     7381 tatccgcctc catccagtct attaattgtt gccgggaagc tagagtaagt agttcgccag
     7441 ttaatagttt gcgcaacgtt gttgccattg ctacaggcat cgtggtgtca cgctcgtcgt
     7501 ttggtatggc ttcattcagc tccggttccc aacgatcaag gcgagttaca tgatccccca
     7561 tgttgtgcaa aaaagcggtt agctccttcg gtcctccgat cgttgtcaga agtaagttgg
     7621 ccgcagtgtt atcactcatg gttatggcag cactgcataa ttctcttact gtcatgccat
     7681 ccgtaagatg cttttctgtg actggtgagt actcaaccaa gtcattctga gaatagtgta
     7741 tgcggcgacc gagttgctct tgcccggcgt caatacggga taataccgcg ccacatagca
     7801 gaactttaaa agtgctcatc attggaaaac gttcttcggg gcgaaaactc tcaaggatct
     7861 taccgctgtt gagatccagt tcgatgtaac ccactcgtgc acccaactga tcttcagcat
     7921 cttttacttt caccagcgtt tctgggtgag caaaaacagg aaggcaaaat gccgcaaaaa
     7981 agggaataag ggcgacacgg aaatgttgaa tactcatact cttccttttt caatattatt
     8041 gaagcattta tcagggttat tgtctcatga gcggatacat atttgaatgt atttagaaaa
     8101 ataaacaaat aggggttccg cgcacatttc cccgaaaagt gccacctgac gtcgacggat
     8161 cgggagatct cccgatcccc tatggtgcac tctcagtaca atctgctctg atgccgcata
     8221 gttaagccag tatctgctcc ctgcttgtgt gttggaggtc gctgagtagt gcgcgagc
//
