Features (pLannotate 1.2.2; 12 found; start..end, strand, type, name):
     50..429     +  enhancer       CMV enhancer: human cytomegalovirus immediate early enhancer
    430..633     +  promoter       CMV promoter: human cytomegalovirus (CMV) immediate early promoter
    748..4851    +  CDS            Cas9m4: catalytically dead mutant of the Cas9 endonuclease from the Streptococcus pyogenes Type II CRISPR/Cas system RNA-guided DNA-binding protein that lacks endonuclease activity due to the mutations D10A, D839A, H840A, and N863A (Mali et al., 2013)
   5059..5075    +  CDS            VP96 (fragment): 6 tandem repeats of the minimal activation domain of herpes simplex virus VP16 (Cheng et al., 2013)
   5272..5652    +  CDS            RELA (fragment): TF65_HUMAN - Also known as NFKB3. Experimental evidence at protein level: Swiss-Prot protein existence level 1. NF-kappa-B is a pleiotropic transcription factor present in almost all cell types and is the endpoint of a series of signal transduction events that are initiated by a vast array of stimuli related to many biological processes such as inflammation, immunity, differentiation, cell growth, tumorigenesis and apoptosis. NF-kappa-B is a homo- or heterodimeric complex formed by the Rel-like domain- containing proteins RELA/p65, RELB, NFKB1/p105, NFKB1/p50, REL and NFKB2/p52. The heterodime
   5680..5877    +  CDS            Rta AD (fragment): transcriptional activation domain from the human herpesvirus 4 (Epstein-Barr virus) replication and transcription activator Rta/BRLF1 (Hardwick et al., 1992; Chavez et al., 2015)
   5976..6024    +  polyA_signal   HSV TK poly(A) signal: herpes simplex virus thymidine kinase polyadenylation signal (Cole and Stacy, 1985)
   6115..6131    -  polyA_signal   bGH poly(A) signal (fragment): bovine growth hormone polyadenylation signal
   6338..6926    -  rep_origin     ori: high-copy-number ColE1/pMB1/pBR322/pUC origin of replication
   7097..7957    -  CDS            AmpR: β-lactamase; bla; confers resistance to ampicillin, carbenicillin, and related antibiotics
   7958..8062    -  promoter       AmpR promoter: bla
   8129..8173    -  misc_feature   bom (fragment): basis of mobility region from pBR322
>Addgene plasmid #99673 | dSp-VP64-p65(100-261)-RTA(125-190) | depositor full sequence | sequence record 192081 | dSp-VP64-p65(100-261)-RTA(125-190) sequence 8278 bps
GTTAGGCGTTTTGCGCTGCTTCGCGATGTACGGGCCAGATATACGCGTTGACATTGATTATTGACTAGTT
ATTAATAGTAATCAATTACGGGGTCATTAGTTCATAGCCCATATATGGAGTTCCGCGTTACATAACTTAC
GGTAAATGGCCCGCCTGGCTGACCGCCCAACGACCCCCGCCCATTGACGTCAATAATGACGTATGTTCCC
ATAGTAACGCCAATAGGGACTTTCCATTGACGTCAATGGGTGGAGTATTTACGGTAAACTGCCCACTTGG
CAGTACATCAAGTGTATCATATGCCAAGTACGCCCCCTATTGACGTCAATGACGGTAAATGGCCCGCCTG
GCATTATGCCCAGTACATGACCTTATGGGACTTTCCTACTTGGCAGTACATCTACGTATTAGTCATCGCT
ATTACCATGGTGATGCGGTTTTGGCAGTACATCAATGGGCGTGGATAGCGGTTTGACTCACGGGGATTTC
CAAGTCTCCACCCCATTGACGTCAATGGGAGTTTGTTTTGGCACCAAAATCAACGGGACTTTCCAAAATG
TCGTAACAACTCCGCCCCATTGACGCAAATGGGCGGTAGGCGTGTACGGTGGGAGGTCTATATAAGCAGA
GCTCGTTTAGTGAACCGTCAGATCGCCTGGAGACGCCATCCACGCTGTTTTGACCTCCATAGAAGACACC
GGGACCGATCCAGCCTCCGGACTCTAGAGGATCGAACCCTTGCCACCATGGACAAGAAGTACTCCATTGG
GCTCGCTATCGGCACAAACAGCGTCGGCTGGGCCGTCATTACGGACGAGTACAAGGTGCCGAGCAAAAAA
TTCAAAGTTCTGGGCAATACCGATCGCCACAGCATAAAGAAGAACCTCATTGGCGCCCTCCTGTTCGACT
CCGGGGAGACGGCCGAAGCCACGCGGCTCAAAAGAACAGCACGGCGCAGATATACCCGCAGAAAGAATCG
GATCTGCTACCTGCAGGAGATCTTTAGTAATGAGATGGCTAAGGTGGATGACTCTTTCTTCCATAGGCTG
GAGGAGTCCTTTTTGGTGGAGGAGGATAAAAAGCACGAGCGCCACCCAATCTTTGGCAATATCGTGGACG
AGGTGGCGTACCATGAAAAGTACCCAACCATATATCATCTGAGGAAGAAGCTTGTAGACAGTACTGATAA
GGCTGACTTGCGGTTGATCTATCTCGCGCTGGCGCATATGATCAAATTTCGGGGACACTTCCTCATCGAG
GGGGACCTGAACCCAGACAACAGCGATGTCGATAAACTCTTTATCCAACTGGTTCAGACTTACAATCAGC
TTTTCGAAGAGAACCCGATCAACGCATCCGGAGTTGACGCCAAAGCAATCCTGAGCGCTAGGCTGTCCAA
ATCCCGGCGGCTCGAAAACCTCATCGCACAGCTCCCTGGGGAGAAGAAGAACGGCCTGTTTGGTAATCTT
ATCGCCCTGTCACTCGGGCTGACCCCCAACTTTAAATCTAACTTCGACCTGGCCGAAGATGCCAAGCTTC
AACTGAGCAAAGACACCTACGATGATGATCTCGACAATCTGCTGGCCCAGATCGGCGACCAGTACGCAGA
CCTTTTTTTGGCGGCAAAGAACCTGTCAGACGCCATTCTGCTGAGTGATATTCTGCGAGTGAACACGGAG
ATCACCAAAGCTCCGCTGAGCGCTAGTATGATCAAGCGCTATGATGAGCACCACCAAGACTTGACTTTGC
TGAAGGCCCTTGTCAGACAGCAACTGCCTGAGAAGTACAAGGAAATTTTCTTCGATCAGTCTAAAAATGG
CTACGCCGGATACATTGACGGCGGAGCAAGCCAGGAGGAATTTTACAAATTTATTAAGCCCATCTTGGAA
AAAATGGACGGCACCGAGGAGCTGCTGGTAAAGCTTAACAGAGAAGATCTGTTGCGCAAACAGCGCACTT
TCGACAATGGAAGCATCCCCCACCAGATTCACCTGGGCGAACTGCACGCTATCCTCAGGCGGCAAGAGGA
TTTCTACCCCTTTTTGAAAGATAACAGGGAAAAGATTGAGAAAATCCTCACATTTCGGATACCCTACTAT
GTAGGCCCCCTCGCCCGGGGAAATTCCAGATTCGCGTGGATGACTCGCAAATCAGAAGAGACCATCACTC
CCTGGAACTTCGAGGAAGTCGTGGATAAGGGGGCCTCTGCCCAGTCCTTCATCGAAAGGATGACTAACTT
TGATAAAAATCTGCCTAACGAAAAGGTGCTTCCTAAACACTCTCTGCTGTACGAGTACTTCACAGTTTAT
AACGAGCTCACCAAGGTCAAATACGTCACAGAAGGGATGAGAAAGCCAGCATTCCTGTCTGGAGAGCAGA
AGAAAGCTATCGTGGACCTCCTCTTCAAGACGAACCGGAAAGTTACCGTGAAACAGCTCAAAGAAGACTA
TTTCAAAAAGATTGAATGTTTCGACTCTGTTGAAATCAGCGGAGTGGAGGATCGCTTCAACGCATCCCTG
GGAACGTATCACGATCTCCTGAAAATCATTAAAGACAAGGACTTCCTGGACAATGAGGAGAACGAGGACA
TTCTTGAGGACATTGTCCTCACCCTTACGTTGTTTGAAGATAGGGAGATGATTGAAGAACGCTTGAAAAC
TTACGCTCATCTCTTCGACGACAAAGTCATGAAACAGCTCAAGAGGCGCCGATATACAGGATGGGGGCGG
CTGTCAAGAAAACTGATCAATGGGATCCGAGACAAGCAGAGTGGAAAGACAATCCTGGATTTTCTTAAGT
CCGATGGATTTGCCAACCGGAACTTCATGCAGTTGATCCATGATGACTCTCTCACCTTTAAGGAGGACAT
CCAGAAAGCACAAGTTTCTGGCCAGGGGGACAGTCTTCACGAGCACATCGCTAATCTTGCAGGTAGCCCA
GCTATCAAAAAGGGAATACTGCAGACCGTTAAGGTCGTGGATGAACTCGTCAAAGTAATGGGAAGGCATA
AGCCCGAGAATATCGTTATCGAGATGGCCCGAGAGAACCAAACTACCCAGAAGGGACAGAAGAACAGTAG
GGAAAGGATGAAGAGGATTGAAGAGGGTATAAAAGAACTGGGGTCCCAAATCCTTAAGGAACACCCAGTT
GAAAACACCCAGCTTCAGAATGAGAAGCTCTACCTGTACTACCTGCAGAACGGCAGGGACATGTACGTGG
ATCAGGAACTGGACATCAATCGGCTCTCCGACTACGACGTGGCTGCTATCGTGCCCCAGTCTTTTCTCAA
AGATGATTCTATTGATAATAAAGTGTTGACAAGATCCGATAAAGCTAGAGGGAAGAGTGATAACGTCCCC
TCAGAAGAAGTTGTCAAGAAAATGAAAAATTATTGGCGGCAGCTGCTGAACGCCAAACTGATCACACAAC
GGAAGTTCGATAATCTGACTAAGGCTGAACGAGGTGGCCTGTCTGAGTTGGATAAAGCCGGCTTCATCAA
AAGGCAGCTTGTTGAGACACGCCAGATCACCAAGCACGTGGCCCAAATTCTCGATTCACGCATGAACACC
AAGTACGATGAAAATGACAAACTGATTCGAGAGGTGAAAGTTATTACTCTGAAGTCTAAGCTGGTCTCAG
ATTTCAGAAAGGACTTTCAGTTTTATAAGGTGAGAGAGATCAACAATTACCACCATGCGCATGATGCCTA
CCTGAATGCAGTGGTAGGCACTGCACTTATCAAAAAATATCCCAAGCTTGAATCTGAATTTGTTTACGGA
GACTATAAAGTGTACGATGTTAGGAAAATGATCGCAAAGTCTGAGCAGGAAATAGGCAAGGCCACCGCTA
AGTACTTCTTTTACAGCAATATTATGAATTTTTTCAAGACCGAGATTACACTGGCCAATGGAGAGATTCG
GAAGCGACCACTTATCGAAACAAACGGAGAAACAGGAGAAATCGTGTGGGACAAGGGTAGGGATTTCGCG
ACAGTCCGGAAGGTCCTGTCCATGCCGCAGGTGAACATCGTTAAAAAGACCGAAGTACAGACCGGAGGCT
TCTCCAAGGAAAGTATCCTCCCGAAAAGGAACAGCGACAAGCTGATCGCACGCAAAAAAGATTGGGACCC
CAAGAAATACGGCGGATTCGATTCTCCTACAGTCGCTTACAGTGTACTGGTTGTGGCCAAAGTGGAGAAA
GGGAAGTCTAAAAAACTCAAAAGCGTCAAGGAACTGCTGGGCATCACAATCATGGAGCGATCAAGCTTCG
AAAAAAACCCCATCGACTTTCTCGAGGCGAAAGGATATAAAGAGGTCAAAAAAGACCTCATCATTAAGCT
TCCCAAGTACTCTCTCTTTGAGCTTGAAAACGGCCGGAAACGAATGCTCGCTAGTGCGGGCGAGCTGCAG
AAAGGTAACGAGCTGGCACTGCCCTCTAAATACGTTAATTTCTTGTATCTGGCCAGCCACTATGAAAAGC
TCAAAGGGTCTCCCGAAGATAATGAGCAGAAGCAGCTGTTCGTGGAACAACACAAACACTACCTTGATGA
GATCATCGAGCAAATAAGCGAATTCTCCAAAAGAGTGATCCTCGCCGACGCTAACCTCGATAAGGTGCTT
TCTGCTTACAATAAGCACAGGGATAAGCCCATCAGGGAGCAGGCAGAAAACATTATCCACTTGTTTACTC
TGACCAACTTGGGCGCGCCTGCAGCCTTCAAGTACTTCGACACCACCATAGACAGAAAGCGGTACACCTC
TACAAAGGAGGTCCTGGACGCCACACTGATTCATCAGTCAATTACGGGGCTCTATGAAACAAGAATCGAC
CTCTCTCAGCTCGGTGGAGACAGCAGGGCTGACCCCAAGAAGAAGAGGAAGGTGAGTGGTGGAGGAAGTG
GCGGGTCAGGGTCGGAGGCCAGCGGTTCCGGACGGGCTGACGCATTGGACGATTTTGATCTGGATATGCT
GGGAAGTGACGCCCTCGATGATTTTGACCTTGACATGCTTGGTTCGGATGCCCTTGATGACTTTGACCTC
GACATGCTCGGCAGTGACGCCCTTGATGATTTCGACCTGGACATGCTGATTAACTCTAGAAGTTCCGGAT
CTCCGAAAAAGAAACGCAAAGTTGGTTCGGGAGGTGGTTCGGGTGGCTCTGGATCAGTGCTGCCTCAGGC
TCCTGCTCCTGCACCAGCTCCAGCCATGGTGTCTGCACTGGCTCAGGCACCAGCACCCGTGCCTGTGCTG
GCTCCTGGACCTCCACAGGCTGTGGCTCCACCAGCCCCTAAACCTACACAGGCCGGCGAGGGCACACTGT
CTGAAGCTCTGCTGCAGCTGCAGTTCGACGACGAGGATCTGGGAGCCCTGCTGGGAAACAGCACCGATCC
TGCCGTGTTCACCGACCTGGCCAGCGTGGACAACAGCGAGTTCCAGCAGCTGCTGAACCAGGGCATCCCT
GTGGCCCCTCACACCACCGAGCCCATGCTGATGGAATACCCCGAGGCCATCACCCGGCTCGTGACAGGCG
CTCAGAGGCCTCCTGATCCAGCTCCTGCCCCTCTGGGAGCACCAGGCCTGCCTAATGGACTGCTGTCTGG
CGACGAGGACTTCAGCTCTATCGCCGATATGGATTTCTCAGCCTTGCTGTCAGGCGGTGGTAGTGGTGGG
AGCGGTAGTGACCTTTCCCATCCGCCCCCAAGGGGCCATCTGGATGAGCTGACAACCACACTTGAGTCCA
TGACCGAGGATCTGAACCTGGACTCACCCCTGACCCCGGAATTGAACGAGATTCTGGATACCTTCCTGAA
CGACGAGTGCCTCTTGCATGCCATGCATATCAGCACAGGACTGTCCATCTTCGACACATCTCTGTTTTAG
AAGAATTCGATCCCTACCGGTTAGTAATGAGTTTAAACGGGGGAGGCTAACTGAAACACGGAAGGAGACA
ATACCGGAAGGAACCCGCGCTATGACGGCAATAAAAAGACAGAATAAAACGCACGGGTGTTGGGTCGTTT
GTTCATAAACGCGGGGTTCGGTCCCAGGGCTGGCACTCTGTCGATACCCCACCGAGACCCCATTGGGGCC
AATACGCCCGCGTTTCTTCCTTTTCCCCACCCCACCCCCCAAGTTCGGGTGAAGGCCCAGGGCTCGCAGC
CAACGTCGGGGCGGCAGGCCCTCCATAGTCGGTCGTTCGGCTGCGGCGAGCGGTATCAGCTCACTCAAAG
GCGGTAATACGGTTATCCACAGAATCAGGGGATAACGCAGGAAAGAACATGTGAGCAAAAGGCCAGCAAA
AGGCCAGGAACCGTAAAAAGGCCGCGTTGCTGGCGTTTTTCCATAGGCTCCGCCCCCCTGACGAGCATCA
CAAAAATCGACGCTCAAGTCAGAGGTGGCGAAACCCGACAGGACTATAAAGATACCAGGCGTTTCCCCCT
GGAAGCTCCCTCGTGCGCTCTCCTGTTCCGACCCTGCCGCTTACCGGATACCTGTCCGCCTTTCTCCCTT
CGGGAAGCGTGGCGCTTTCTCATAGCTCACGCTGTAGGTATCTCAGTTCGGTGTAGGTCGTTCGCTCCAA
GCTGGGCTGTGTGCACGAACCCCCCGTTCAGCCCGACCGCTGCGCCTTATCCGGTAACTATCGTCTTGAG
TCCAACCCGGTAAGACACGACTTATCGCCACTGGCAGCAGCCACTGGTAACAGGATTAGCAGAGCGAGGT
ATGTAGGCGGTGCTACAGAGTTCTTGAAGTGGTGGCCTAACTACGGCTACACTAGAAGGACAGTATTTGG
TATCTGCGCTCTGCTGAAGCCAGTTACCTTCGGAAAAAGAGTTGGTAGCTCTTGATCCGGCAAACAAACC
ACCGCTGGTAGCGGTGGTTTTTTTGTTTGCAAGCAGCAGATTACGCGCAGAAAAAAAGGATCTCAAGAAG
ATCCTTTGATCTTTTCTACGGGGTCTGACGCTCAGTGGAACGAAAACTCACGTTAAGGGATTTTGGTCAT
GAGATTATCAAAAAGGATCTTCACCTAGATCCTTTTAAATTAAAAATGAAGTTTTAAATCAATCTAAAGT
ATATATGAGTAAACTTGGTCTGACAGTTACCAATGCTTAATCAGTGAGGCACCTATCTCAGCGATCTGTC
TATTTCGTTCATCCATAGTTGCCTGACTCCCCGTCGTGTAGATAACTACGATACGGGAGGGCTTACCATC
TGGCCCCAGTGCTGCAATGATACCGCGAGACCCACGCTCACCGGCTCCAGATTTATCAGCAATAAACCAG
CCAGCCGGAAGGGCCGAGCGCAGAAGTGGTCCTGCAACTTTATCCGCCTCCATCCAGTCTATTAATTGTT
GCCGGGAAGCTAGAGTAAGTAGTTCGCCAGTTAATAGTTTGCGCAACGTTGTTGCCATTGCTACAGGCAT
CGTGGTGTCACGCTCGTCGTTTGGTATGGCTTCATTCAGCTCCGGTTCCCAACGATCAAGGCGAGTTACA
TGATCCCCCATGTTGTGCAAAAAAGCGGTTAGCTCCTTCGGTCCTCCGATCGTTGTCAGAAGTAAGTTGG
CCGCAGTGTTATCACTCATGGTTATGGCAGCACTGCATAATTCTCTTACTGTCATGCCATCCGTAAGATG
CTTTTCTGTGACTGGTGAGTACTCAACCAAGTCATTCTGAGAATAGTGTATGCGGCGACCGAGTTGCTCT
TGCCCGGCGTCAATACGGGATAATACCGCGCCACATAGCAGAACTTTAAAAGTGCTCATCATTGGAAAAC
GTTCTTCGGGGCGAAAACTCTCAAGGATCTTACCGCTGTTGAGATCCAGTTCGATGTAACCCACTCGTGC
ACCCAACTGATCTTCAGCATCTTTTACTTTCACCAGCGTTTCTGGGTGAGCAAAAACAGGAAGGCAAAAT
GCCGCAAAAAAGGGAATAAGGGCGACACGGAAATGTTGAATACTCATACTCTTCCTTTTTCAATATTATT
GAAGCATTTATCAGGGTTATTGTCTCATGAGCGGATACATATTTGAATGTATTTAGAAAAATAAACAAAT
AGGGGTTCCGCGCACATTTCCCCGAAAAGTGCCACCTGACGTCGACGGATCGGGAGATCTCCCGATCCCC
TATGGTCGACTCTCAGTACAATCTGCTCTGATGCCGCATAGTTAAGCCAGTATCTGCTCCCTGCTTGTGT
GTTGGAGGTCGCTGAGTAGTGCGCGAGCAAAATTTAAGCTACAACAAGGCAAGGCTTGACCGACAATTGC
ATGAAGAATCTGCTTAGG
